Addgene plasmid #39536: pEGFP-Akt-DD
Depositing lab: Julian Downward. Depositing organization: Cancer Research UK. Publication: Akt/PKB localisation and 3' phosphoinositide generation at sites of epithelial cell-matrix and cell-cell interaction. Watton SJ, Downward J. Curr Biol. 1999 Apr 22;9(8):433-6. 10.1016/S0960-9822(99)80192-4 PubMed 10226029.
Backbone
  Vector backbone: pEGFP-C1
  Backbone manufacturer: Clontech
  Backbone size w/o insert (bp): 4700
  Vector type: Mammalian Expression
Growth in bacteria
  Bacterial resistance: Kanamycin, 50 μg/mL
  Growth temperature: 37°C
  Growth strain: DH5alpha
  Copy number: Unknown
Gene/Insert
  Gene/Insert name: Akt
  Species: M. musculus (mouse)
  Insert size (bp): 1600
  Mutation: DD = T308D and S473D
  Entrez Gene: Akt1 (a.k.a. Akt, LTR-akt, PKB, PKB/Akt, PKBalpha, Rac)
  Promoter: CMV
  Tag / fusion protein: HA (N terminal on insert); EGFP (N terminal on backbone); 6G linker (N terminal on insert)
  Cloning method: Restriction Enzyme; 5′ cloning site SalI (not destroyed); 3′ cloning site BamHI (not destroyed)
  Sequencing primers: 5′ EGFP-C; 3′ sv40pA-R
Terms and licenses: Academic/Nonprofit Terms; Industry Terms: Not Available to Industry
How to cite: pEGFP-Akt-DD was a gift from Julian Downward (Addgene plasmid # 39536 ; http://n2t.net/addgene:39536 ; RRID:Addgene_39536)
