[The description below was written by a language model from this plasmid's Addgene catalogue record and pLannotate feature annotations shown in this document.]
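Description:
pEGFP-Akt-DD is a mammalian expression plasmid built on the Clontech pEGFP-C1 backbone, carrying mouse Akt1 (PKB alpha) as a C-terminal fusion partner to EGFP. The human cytomegalovirus immediate early enhancer and promoter drive a single open reading frame that begins with EGFP and continues through a six-glycine linker and an HA epitope into the Akt1 coding sequence. The feature table labels the epitope as a short fragment of a 3xHA annotation, which is consistent with a single HA tag. The Akt1 insert is about 1.6 kb and was cloned between SalI and BamHI sites that remain intact. Transcripts end at the SV40 polyadenylation signal. "DD" refers to the substitutions T308D and S473D, which place acidic residues at the two regulatory phosphorylation sites of Akt. Such changes are generally used to mimic phosphorylation and produce an activated form of the kinase.

The sequenced plasmid is 6,177 nt and replicates in E. coli from a high-copy ColE1/pUC-type origin. It also carries an f1 origin, which allows single-stranded DNA production. A single Tn5 aminoglycoside phosphotransferase gene (NeoR/KanR) serves both hosts: a bacterial bla-type promoter gives kanamycin resistance in E. coli, and the SV40 early promoter with an HSV TK polyadenylation signal permits G418 selection of transfected mammalian cells. The short fragments annotated as RSF ori, large T antigen, ble and bGH poly(A) are probably backbone remnants or partial matches rather than functional elements. Judging by the associated publication, the construct is used to visualise the subcellular localisation of Akt by fluorescence in live or fixed cells. The HA tag offers an additional means of immunodetection.
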