Features (pLannotate 1.2.2; 16 found; start..end, strand, type, name):
     48..107     +  rep_origin     RSF ori (fragment): Plasmids containing the RSF 1030 origin of replication can be propagated in E. coli cells that contain additional plasmids with compatible origins.
    175..478     +  enhancer       CMV enhancer: human cytomegalovirus immediate early enhancer
    479..682     +  promoter       CMV promoter: human cytomegalovirus (CMV) immediate early promoter
    727..1443    +  CDS            EGFP: EGFP is a basic (constitutively fluorescent) green fluorescent protein published in 1996, derived from Aequorea victoria. It is reported to be a rapidly-maturing weak dimer with moderate acid sensitivity.
   1471..1498    +  CDS            3xHA (fragment): three tandem HA epitope tags
   1504..2943    +  CDS            Akt1: AKT1_MOUSE - Also known as Akt, Rac. Experimental evidence at protein level: Swiss-Prot protein existence level 1. AKT1 is one of 3 closely related serine/threonine-protein kinases (AKT1, AKT2 and AKT3) called the AKT kinase, and which regulate many processes including metabolism, proliferation, cell survival, growth and angiogenesis. This is mediated through serine and/or threonine phosphorylation of a range of downstream substrates. Over 100 substrate candidates have been reported so far, but for most of them, no isoform specificity has been reported (PubMed:11882383, PubMed:21620960, PubMed
   2972..3056    +  CDS            large T antigen (fragment): large T antigen from SV40 (simian virus 40)
   3079..3200    +  polyA_signal   SV40 poly(A) signal: SV40 polyadenylation signal
   3234..3662    -  rep_origin     f1 ori (sequence partly withheld): f1 bacteriophage origin of replication; arrow indicates direction of (+) strand synthesis
   3689..3793    +  promoter       AmpR promoter: bla
   3795..4152    +  promoter       SV40 promoter: SV40 enhancer and early promoter
   4187..4981    +  CDS            NeoR/KanR: aminoglycoside phosphotransferase from Tn5; aph(3')-II (or nptII); confers resistance to neomycin, kanamycin, and G418 (Geneticin®)
   5002..5154    +  CDS            ble (fragment): BLE_KLEPN - Experimental evidence at protein level: Swiss-Prot protein existence level 1. Binding protein with a strong affinity to the bleomycin family of antibiotics. Binds to CL990; an antimitotic-antibiotic compound. From Klebsiella pneumoniae.
   5213..5260    +  polyA_signal   HSV TK poly(A) signal: herpes simplex virus thymidine kinase polyadenylation signal (Cole and Stacy, 1985)
   5351..5367    -  polyA_signal   bGH poly(A) signal (fragment): bovine growth hormone polyadenylation signal
   5589..6177    +  rep_origin     ori: high-copy-number ColE1/pMB1/pBR322/pUC origin of replication
>Addgene plasmid #39536 | pEGFP-Akt-DD | addgene full sequence | sequence record 403836 | Addgene NGS Result
AACGCCAGCAACGCGGCCTTTTTACGGTTCCTGGCCTTTTGCTGGCCTTTTGCTCACATGTTCTTTCCTG
CGTTATCCCCTGATTCTGTGGATAACCGTATTACCGCCATGCATTAGTTATTAATAGTAATCAATTACGG
GGTCATTAGTTCATAGCCCATATATGGAGTTCCGCGTTACATAACTTACGGTAAATGGCCCGCCTGGCTG
ACCGCCCAACGACCCCCGCCCATTGACGTCAATAATGACGTATGTTCCCATAGTAACGCCAATAGGGACT
TTCCATTGACGTCAATGGGTGGAGTATTTACGGTAAACTGCCCACTTGGCAGTACATCAAGTGTATCATA
TGCCAAGTACGCCCCCTATTGACGTCAATGACGGTAAATGGCCCGCCTGGCATTATGCCCAGTACATGAC
CTTATGGGACTTTCCTACTTGGCAGTACATCTACGTATTAGTCATCGCTATTACCATGGTGATGCGGTTT
TGGCAGTACATCAATGGGCGTGGATAGCGGTTTGACTCACGGGGATTTCCAAGTCTCCACCCCATTGACG
TCAATGGGAGTTTGTTTTGGCACCAAAATCAACGGGACTTTCCAAAATGTCGTAACAACTCCGCCCCATT
GACGCAAATGGGCGGTAGGCGTGTACGGTGGGAGGTCTATATAAGCAGAGCTGGTTTAGTGAACCGTCAG
ATCCGCTAGCGCTACCGGTCGCCACCATGGTGAGCAAGGGCGAGGAGCTGTTCACCGGGGTGGTGCCCAT
CCTGGTCGAGCTGGACGGCGACGTAAACGGCCACAAGTTCAGCGTGTCCGGCGAGGGCGAGGGCGATGCC
ACCTACGGCAAGCTGACCCTGAAGTTCATCTGCACCACCGGCAAGCTGCCCGTGCCCTGGCCCACCCTCG
TGACCACCCTGACCTACGGCGTGCAGTGCTTCAGCCGCTACCCCGACCACATGAAGCAGCACGACTTCTT
CAAGTCCGCCATGCCCGAAGGCTACGTCCAGGAGCGCACCATCTTCTTCAAGGACGACGGCAACTACAAG
ACCCGCGCCGAGGTGAAGTTCGAGGGCGACACCCTGGTGAACCGCATCGAGCTGAAGGGCATCGACTTCA
AGGAGGACGGCAACATCCTGGGGCACAAGCTGGAGTACAACTACAACAGCCACAACGTCTATATCATGGC
CGACAAGCAGAAGAACGGCATCAAGGTGAACTTCAAGATCCGCCACAACATCGAGGACGGCAGCGTGCAG
CTCGCCGACCACTACCAGCAGAACACCCCCATCGGCGACGGCCCCGTGCTGCTGCCCGACAACCACTACC
TGAGCACCCAGTCCGCCCTGAGCAAAGACCCCAACGAGAAGCGCGATCACATGGTCCTGCTGGAGTTCGT
GACCGCCGCCGGGATCACTCTCGGCATGGACGAGCTGTACAAGGGTGGAGGTGGAGGAGGCGTCGACATG
TACCCATACGATGTTCCAGATTACGCTTCTAGAATGAACGACGTAGCCATTGTGAAGGAGGGCTGGCTGC
ACAAACGAGGGGAATATATTAAAACCTGGCGGCCACGCTACTTCCTCCTCAAGAACGATGGCACCTTTAT
TGGCTACAAGGAACGGCCTCAGGATGTGGATCAGCGAGAGTCCCCACTCAACAACTTCTCAGTGGCACAA
TGCCAGCTGATGAAGACAGAGCGGCCAAGGCCCAACACCTTTATCATCCGCTGCCTGCAGTGGACCACAG
TCATTGAGCGCACCTTCCATGTGGAAACGCCTGAGGAGCGGGAAGAATGGGCCACCGCCATTCAGACTGT
GGCCGATGGACTCAAGAGGCAGGAAGAAGAGACGATGGACTTCCGATCAGGCTCACCCAGTGACAACTCA
GGGGCTGAAGAGATGGAGGTGTCCCTGGCCAAGCCCAAGCACCGTGTGACCATGAACGAGTTTGAGTACC
TGAAACTACTGGGCAAGGGCACCTTTGGGAAAGTGATTCTGGTGAAAGAGAAGGCCACAGGCCGCTACTA
TGCCATGAAGATCCTCAAGAAGGAGGTCATCGTCGCCAAGGATGAGGTTGCCCACACGCTTACTGAGAAC
CGTGTCCTGCAGAACTCTAGGCATCCCTTCCTTACGGCCCTCAAGTACTCATTCCAGACCCACGACCGCC
TCTGCTTTGTCATGGAGTATGCCAACGGGGGCGAGCTCTTCTTCCACCTGTCTCGAGAGCGCGTGTTCTC
CGAGGACCGGGCCCGCTTCTATGGTGCGGAGATTGTGTCTGCCCTGGACTACTTGCACTCCGAGAAGAAC
GTGGTGTACCGGGACCTGAAGCTGGAGAACCTCATGCTGGACAAGGACGGGCACATCAAGATAACGGACT
TCGGGCTGTGCAAGGAGGGGATCAAGGATGGTGCCACTATGAAGGATTTCTGCGGAACGCCGGAGTACCT
GGCCCCTGAGGTGCTGGAGGACAACGACTACGGCCGTGCAGTGGACTGGTGGGGGCTGGGCGTGGTCATG
TATGAGATGATGTGTGGCCGCCTGCCCTTCTACAACCAGGACCACGAGAAGCTGTTCGAGCTGATCCTCA
TGGAGGAGATCCGCTTCCCGCGCACACTCGGCCCTGAGGCCAAGTCCCTGCTCTCCGGGCTGCTCAAGAA
GGACCCTACACAGAGGCTCGGTGGGGGCTCTGAGGATGCCAAGGAGATCATGCAGCACCGGTTCTTTGCC
AACATCGTGTGGCAGGATGTGTATGAGAAGAAGCTGAGCCCACCTTTCAAGCCCCAGGTCACCTCTGAGA
CTGACACCAGGTATTTCGATGAGGAGTTCACAGCTCAGATGATCACCATCACGCCGCCTGATCAAGATGA
CAGCATGGAGTGTGTGGACAGTGAGCGGAGGCCGCACTTCCCCCAGTTCGACTACTCAGCCAGTGGCACA
GCCTGAGGCGGATCCACCGGATCTAGATAACTGATCATAATCAGCCATACCACATTTGTAGAGGTTTTAC
TTGCTTTAAAAAACCTCCCACACCTCCCCCTGAACCTGAAACATAAAATGAATGCAATTGTTGTTGTTAA
CTTGTTTATTGCAGCTTATAATGGTTACAAATAAAGCAATAGCATCACAAATTTCACAAATAAAGCATTT
TTTTCACTGCATTCTAGTTGTGGTTTGTCCAAACTCATCAATGTATCTTAACGCGTAAATTGTAAGCGTT
AATATTTTGTTAAAATTCGCGTTAAATTTTTGTTAAATCAGCTCATTTTTTAACCAATAGGCCGAAATCG
GCAAAATCCCTTATAAATCAAAAGAATAGACCGAGATAGGGT
[37 nt withheld, positions 3333-3369]
AAAGAACGTGGACTCCAACGTCAAAGG
[49 nt withheld, positions 3397-3445]
T
[91 nt withheld, positions 3447-3537]
G
[124 nt withheld, positions 3539-3662]
CAGGTGGCACTTTTCGGGGAAATGTGCGCGGAACCCCTATTTGTTTATTTTTCTAAATACATTCAAATAT
GTATCCGCTCATGAGACAATAACCCTGATAAATGCTTCAATAATATTGAAAAAGGAAGAGTCCTGAGGCG
GAAAGAACCAGCTGTGGAATGTGTGTCAGTTAGGGTGTGGAAAGTCCCCAGGCTCCCCAGCAGGCAGAAG
TATGCAAAGCATGCATCTCAATTAGTCAGCAACCAGGTGTGGAAAGTCCCCAGGCTCCCCAGCAGGCAGA
AGTATGCAAAGCATGCATCTCAATTAGTCAGCAACCATAGTCCCGCCCCTAACTCCGCCCATCCCGCCCC
TAACTCCGCCCAGTTCCGCCCATTCTCCGCCCCATGGCTGACTAATTTTTTTTATTTATGCAGAGGCCGA
GGCCGCCTCGGCCTCTGAGCTATTCCAGAAGTAGTGAGGAGGCTTTTTTGGAGGCCTAGGCTTTTGCAAA
GATCGATCAAGAGACAGGATGAGGATCGTTTCGCATGATTGAACAAGATGGATTGCACGCAGGTTCTCCG
GCCGCTTGGGTGGAGAGGCTATTCGGCTATGACTGGGCACAACAGACAATCGGCTGCTCTGATGCCGCCG
TGTTCCGGCTGTCAGCGCAGGGGCGCCCGGTTCTTTTTGTCAAGACCGACCTGTCCGGTGCCCTGAATGA
ACTGCAAGACGAGGCAGCGCGGCTATCGTGGCTGGCCACGACGGGCGTTCCTTGCGCAGCTGTGCTCGAC
GTTGTCACTGAAGCGGGAAGGGACTGGCTGCTATTGGGCGAAGTGCCGGGGCAGGATCTCCTGTCATCTC
ACCTTGCTCCTGCCGAGAAAGTATCCATCATGGCTGATGCAATGCGGCGGCTGCATACGCTTGATCCGGC
TACCTGCCCATTCGACCACCAAGCGAAACATCGCATCGAGCGAGCACGTACTCGGATGGAAGCCGGTCTT
GTCGATCAGGATGATCTGGACGAAGAGCATCAGGGGCTCGCGCCAGCCGAACTGTTCGCCAGGCTCAAGG
CGAGCATGCCCGACGGCGAGGATCTCGTCGTGACCCATGGCGATGCCTGCTTGCCGAATATCATGGTGGA
AAATGGCCGCTTTTCTGGATTCATCGACTGTGGCCGGCTGGGTGTGGCGGACCGCTATCAGGACATAGCG
TTGGCTACCCGTGATATTGCTGAAGAGCTTGGCGGCGAATGGGCTGACCGCTTCCTCGTGCTTTACGGTA
TCGCCGCTCCCGATTCGCAGCGCATCGCCTTCTATCGCCTTCTTGACGAGTTCTTCTGAGCGGGACTCTG
GGGTTCGAAATGACCGACCAAGCGACGCCCAACCTGCCATCACGAGATTTCGATTCCACCGCCGCCTTCT
ATGAAAGGTTGGGCTTCGGAATCGTTTTCCGGGACGCCGGCTGGATGATCCTCCAGCGCGGGGATCTCAT
GCTGGAGTTCTTCGCCCACCCTAGGGGGAGGCTAACTGAAACACGGAAGGAGACAATACCGGAAGGAACC
CGCGCTATGACGGCAATAAAAAGACAGAATAAAACGCACGGTGTTGGGTCGTTTGTTCATAAACGCGGGG
TTCGGTCCCAGGGCTGGCACTCTGTCGATACCCCACCGAGACCCCATTGGGGCCAATACGCCCGCGTTTC
TTCCTTTTCCCCACCCCACCCCCCAAGTTCGGGTGAAGGCCCAGGGCTCGCAGCCAACGTCGGGGCGGCA
GGCCCTGCCATAGCCTCAGGTTACTCATATATACTTTAGATTGATTTAAAACTTCATTTTTAATTTAAAA
GGATCTAGGTGAAGATCCTTTTTGATAATCTCATGACCAAAATCCCTTAACGTGAGTTTTCGTTCCACTG
AGCGTCAGACCCCGTAGAAAAGATCAAAGGATCTTCTTGAGATCCTTTTTTTCTGCGCGTAATCTGCTGC
TTGCAAACAAAAAAACCACCGCTACCAGCGGTGGTTTGTTTGCCGGATCAAGAGCTACCAACTCTTTTTC
CGAAGGTAACTGGCTTCAGCAGAGCGCAGATACCAAATACTGTTCTTCTAGTGTAGCCGTAGTTAGGCCA
CCACTTCAAGAACTCTGTAGCACCGCCTACATACCTCGCTCTGCTAATCCTGTTACCAGTGGCTGCTGCC
AGTGGCGATAAGTCGTGTCTTACCGGGTTGGACTCAAGACGATAGTTACCGGATAAGGCGCAGCGGTCGG
GCTGAACGGGGGGTTCGTGCACACAGCCCAGCTTGGAGCGAACGACCTACACCGAACTGAGATACCTACA
GCGTGAGCTATGAGAAAGCGCCACGCTTCCCGAAGGGAGAAAGGCGGACAGGTATCCGGTAAGCGGCAGG
GTCGGAACAGGAGAGCGCACGAGGGAGCTTCCAGGGGGAAACGCCTGGTATCTTTATAGTCCTGTCGGGT
TTCGCCACCTCTGACTTGAGCGTCGATTTTTGTGATGCTCGTCAGGGGGGCGGAGCCTATGGAAA
