>Addgene plasmid #39536 | pEGFP-Akt-DD | addgene partial sequence | sequence record 51100 | EGFP-C 5'-CATGGTCCTGCTGGAGTTCGTG-3'
GCTGTCAGGGTGGAGGTGGAGGAGGCGTCGACATGTACCCATACGATGTTCCAGATTACGCTTCTAGAAT
GAACGACGTAGCCATTGTGAAGGAGGGCTGGCTGCACAAACGAGGGGAATATATTAAAACCTGGCGGCCA
CGCTACTTCCTCCTCAAGAACGATGGCACCTTTATTGGCTACAAGGAACGGCCTCAGGATGTGGATCAGC
GAGAGTCCCCACTCAACAACTTCTCAGTGGCACAATGCCAGCTGATGAAGACAGAGCGGCCAAGGCCCAA
CACCTTTATCATCCGCTGCCTGCAGTGGACCACAGTCATTGAGCGCACCTTCCATGTGGAAACGCCTGAG
GAGCGGGAAGAATGGGCCACCGCCATTCAGACTGTGGCCGATGGACTCAAGAGGCAGGAAGAAGAGACGA
TGGACTTCCGATCAGGCTCACCCAGTGACAACTCAGGGGCTGAAGAGATGGAGGTGTCCCTGGCCAAGCC
CAAGCACCGTGTGACCATGAACGAGTTTGAGTACCTGAAACTACTGGGCAAGGGCACCTTTGGGAAAGTG
ATTCTGGTGAAAGAGAAGGCCACAGGCCGCTACTATGCCATGAAGATCCTCAAGAAGGAGGTCATCGTCG
CCAAGGATGAGGTTGCCCACACGCTTACTGAGAACCGTGTCCTGCAGAACTCTAGGCATCCCTTCCTTAC
GGCCCTCAAGTACTCATTCCAGACCCACGACCGCCTCTGCTTTGTCATGGAGTATGCCAACGGGGGCGAG
CTCTTCTTCCACCTGTCTCGAGAGCGCGTGTTCTCCGAGGACCGGGCCCGCTTCTATGGTGCGGAGATTG
TGTCTGCCCTGGACTACTTGCACTCCGAGAAGAACGTGGTGTACCGGGGACCTGAAGCTGGAGAACCTCA
TGCTGGACAAGGACGGGCACATCAAGATACGATCG
