>Addgene plasmid #39536 | pEGFP-Akt-DD | addgene partial sequence | sequence record 51101 | SV40pA-r 5'-GAAATTTGTGATGCTATTGC-3'
CTGCATAACAAGTTAACAACAACAATTGCATTCATTTTATGTTTCAGGTTCAGGGGGAGGTGTGGGAGGT
TTTTTAAAGCAAGTAAAACCTCTACAAATGTGGTATGGCTGATTATGATCAGTTATCTAGATCCGGTGGA
TCCGCCTCAGGCTGTGCCACTGGCTGAGTAGTCGAACTGGGGGAAGTGCGGCCTCCGCTCACTGTCCACA
CACTCCATGCTGTCATCTTGATCAGGCGGCGTGATGGTGATCATCTGAGCTGTGAACTCCTCATCGAAAT
ACCTGGTGTCAGTCTCAGAGGTGACCTGGGGCTTGAAAGGTGGGCTCAGCTTCTTCTCATACACATCCTG
CCACACGATGTTGGCAAAGAACCGGTGCTGCATGATCTCCTTGGCATCCTCAGAGCCCCCACCGAGCCTC
TGTGTAGGGTCCTTCTTGAGCAGCCCGGAGAGCAGGGACTTGGCCTCAGGGCCGAGTGTGCGCGGGAAGC
GGATCTCCTCCATGAGGATCAGCTCGAACAGCTTCTCGTGGTCCTGGTTGTAGAAGGGCAGGCGGCCACA
CATCATCTCATACATGACCACGCCCAGCCCCCACCAGTCCACTGCACGGCCGTAGTCGTTGTCCTCCAGC
ACCTCAGGGGCCAGGTACTCCGGCGTTCCGCAGAAATCCTTCATAGTGGCACCATCCTTGATCCCCTCCT
TGCACAGCCCGAAGTCCGTTATCTTGATGTGCCCGTCCTTGTCCAGCATGAGGTTCTCCAGCTTCAGGTC
CCGGTACACCACGTTCTTCTC
